Addgene plasmid #45169: mH2A1.2-CT-GFP
Depositing lab: Brian Chadwick & Hunt Willard. Depositing organization: Case Western Reserve University. Publication: Histone H2A variants and the inactive X chromosome: identification of a second macroH2A variant. Chadwick BP, Willard HF. Hum Mol Genet. 2001 May 1;10(10):1101-13. 10.1093/hmg/10.10.1101 PubMed 11331621.
Backbone
  Vector backbone: pcDNA3.1-CT-GFP
  Backbone manufacturer: Invitrogen
  Backbone size w/o insert (bp): 6100
  Vector type: Mammalian Expression
  Selectable markers: Neomycin (select with G418)
Growth in bacteria
  Bacterial resistance: Ampicillin, 100 μg/mL
  Growth temperature: 37°C
  Growth strain: DH5alpha
  Copy number: High Copy
Gene/Insert
  Gene/Insert name: H2Afy (alt names: mH2A1.2; macroH2A1.2; macroH2A1)
  Species: H. sapiens (human)
  Insert size (bp): 1100
  GenBank ID: NP_004884.1 / NP_001035248
  Entrez Gene: MACROH2A1 (a.k.a. H2A.y, H2A/y, H2AF12M, H2AFY, MACROH2A1.1, mH2A1, macroH2A1.2)
  Tag / fusion protein: GFP (C terminal on backbone)
  Cloning method: Restriction Enzyme; 5′ cloning site EcoRI (not destroyed); 3′ cloning site EcoRI (not destroyed)
  Sequencing primers: 5′ T7; 3′ GFP-N
Terms and licenses: Academic/Nonprofit Terms; Industry Terms: Not Available to Industry
How to cite: mH2A1.2-CT-GFP was a gift from Brian Chadwick & Hunt Willard (Addgene plasmid # 45169 ; http://n2t.net/addgene:45169 ; RRID:Addgene_45169)
