[The description below was written by a language model from this plasmid's Addgene catalogue record and pLannotate feature annotations shown in this document.]
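Description:
mH2A1.2-CT-GFP is a mammalian expression plasmid built on the Invitrogen pcDNA3.1-CT-GFP backbone. It carries the human histone variant macroH2A1.2 (gene H2AFY/MACROH2A1) fused at its C terminus to GFP. The sequenced plasmid is about 7.3 kb, consistent with a roughly 1.1 kb insert in a 6.1 kb vector. It is propagated in E. coli through a high-copy ColE1/pUC-type origin with ampicillin selection from the β-lactamase gene. An f1 origin is also present, which allows single-stranded DNA production. For stable selection in mammalian cells, an SV40 enhancer/early promoter drives the neomycin phosphotransferase gene, terminated by an SV40 polyadenylation signal, and this confers G418 resistance.

The expression cassette uses the human cytomegalovirus immediate early enhancer and promoter for strong constitutive transcription. A T7 promoter lies just upstream of the insert and serves as a sequencing primer site; it could also support in vitro transcription. The macroH2A1 coding sequence was cloned into an EcoRI site that is preserved on both sides. It is followed by the backbone-encoded Cycle 3 GFP, a mammalian codon-optimised GFP variant, and the transcript ends at the bovine growth hormone polyadenylation signal. Several short annotated fragments (HIV-1 LTR, ble, lacI, bom, and lac promoter/operator elements) appear to be backbone remnants or partial sequence matches rather than functional parts.

The construct allows fluorescent visualisation of macroH2A1.2 in transfected mammalian cells. The associated publication concerns histone H2A variants and the inactive X chromosome, which suggests it was used to follow the nuclear localisation of this variant relative to the inactive X.
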