Features (pLannotate 1.2.2; 21 found; start..end, strand, type, name):
    191..570     +  enhancer       CMV enhancer: human cytomegalovirus immediate early enhancer
    571..774     +  promoter       CMV promoter: human cytomegalovirus (CMV) immediate early promoter
    770..803     +  LTR            5' LTR (truncated) (fragment): truncated 5' long terminal repeat (LTR) from HIV-1
    819..837     +  promoter       T7 promoter: promoter for bacteriophage T7 RNA polymerase
    907..2019    +  CDS            MACROH2A1: H2AY_HUMAN - Also known as H2AFY From Homo sapiens (Human).
   2065..2784    +  CDS            Cycle 3 GFP: Cycle 3 GFP (Crameri et al., 1996) mammalian codon-optimized
   2812..3036    +  polyA_signal   bGH poly(A) signal: bovine growth hormone polyadenylation signal
   3040..3061    +  promoter       SV40 promoter (fragment): SV40 enhancer and early promoter
   3082..3510    +  rep_origin     f1 ori (sequence partly withheld): f1 bacteriophage origin of replication; arrow indicates direction of (+) strand synthesis
   3524..3853    +  promoter       SV40 promoter: SV40 enhancer and early promoter
   3920..4711    +  CDS            neo: KKA2_KLEPN - Also known as kan, nptII. Experimental evidence at protein level: Swiss-Prot protein existence level 1. Resistance to kanamycin, neomycin, paromomycin, ribostamycin, butirosin and gentamicin B. From Klebsiella pneumoniae.
   4737..4895    +  CDS            ble (fragment): BLE_KLEPN - Experimental evidence at protein level: Swiss-Prot protein existence level 1. Binding protein with a strong affinity to the bleomycin family of antibiotics. Binds to CL990; an antimitotic-antibiotic compound. From Klebsiella pneumoniae.
   4890..5011    +  polyA_signal   SV40 poly(A) signal: SV40 polyadenylation signal
   5084..5100    -  protein_bind   lac operator: The lac repressor binds to the lac operator to inhibit transcription in E. coli. This inhibition can be relieved by adding lactose or isopropyl-β-D-thiogalactopyranoside (IPTG). lac repressor encoded by lacI
   5108..5138    -  promoter       lac promoter: promoter for the E. coli lac operon
   5153..5174    -  protein_bind   CAP binding site: CAP binding activates transcription in the presence of cAMP. E. coli catabolite activator protein
   5187..5279    -  CDS            lacI (fragment): lac repressor; lacI; The lac repressor binds to the lac operator to inhibit transcription in E. coli. This inhibition can be relieved by adding lactose or isopropyl-β-D-thiogalactopyranoside (IPTG).
   5462..6050    -  rep_origin     ori: high-copy-number ColE1/pMB1/pBR322/pUC origin of replication
   6221..7081    -  CDS            AmpR: β-lactamase; bla; confers resistance to ampicillin, carbenicillin, and related antibiotics
   7082..7186    -  promoter       AmpR promoter: bla
   7245..36      -  misc_feature   bom (fragment) (across the origin): basis of mobility region from pBR322
>Addgene plasmid #45169 | mH2A1.2-CT-GFP | addgene full sequence | sequence record 375154 | Addgene NGS Result
ACAATCTGCTCTGATGCCGCATAGTTAAGCCAGTATCTGCTCCCTGCTTGTGTGTTGGAGGTCGCTGAGT
AGTGCGCGAGCAAAATTTAAGCTACAACAAGGCAAGGCTTGACCGACAATTGCATGAAGAATCTGCTTAG
GGTTAGGCGTTTTGCGCTGCTTCGCGATGTACGGGCCAGATATACGCGTTGACATTGATTATTGACTAGT
TATTAATAGTAATCAATTACGGGGTCATTAGTTCATAGCCCATATATGGAGTTCCGCGTTACATAACTTA
CGGTAAATGGCCCGCCTGGCTGACCGCCCAACGACCCCCGCCCATTGACGTCAATAATGACGTATGTTCC
CATAGTAACGCCAATAGGGACTTTCCATTGACGTCAATGGGTGGAGTATTTACGGTAAACTGCCCACTTG
GCAGTACATCAAGTGTATCATATGCCAAGTACGCCCCCTATTGACGTCAATGACGGTAAATGGCCCGCCT
GGCATTATGCCCAGTACATGACCTTATGGGACTTTCCTACTTGGCAGTACATCTACGTATTAGTCATCGC
TATTACCATGGTGATGCGGTTTTGGCAGTACATCAATGGGCGTGGATAGCGGTTTGACTCACGGGGATTT
CCAAGTCTCCACCCCATTGACGTCAATGGGAGTTTGTTTTGGCACCAAAATCAACGGGACTTTCCAAAAT
GTCGTAACAACTCCGCCCCATTGACGCAAATGGGCGGTAGGCGTGTACGGTGGGAGGTCTATATAAGCAG
AGCTCTCTGGCTAACTAGAGAACCCACTGCTTACTGGCTTATCGAAATTAATACGACTCACTATAGGGAG
ACCCAAGCTGGCTAGTTAAGCTTGGTACCGAGCTCGGATCCACTAGTCCAGTGTGGTGGAATTCTCATGT
CGAGCCGCGGTGGGAAGAAGAAGTCCACCAAGACGTCCAGGTCTGCCAAAGCAGGAGTCATCTTTCCCGT
GGGGCGGATGCTGCGGTACATCAAGAAAGGCCACCCCAAGTACAGGATTGGAGTGGGGGCACCCGTGTAC
ATGGCCGCCGTCCTGGAATACCTGACAGCGGAGATTCTGGAGCTGGCTGGCAATGCAGCGAGAGACAACA
AGAAGGGACGGGTCACACCCCGGCACATCCTGCTGGCTGTGGCCAATGATGAAGAGCTGAATCAGCTGCT
AAAAGGAGTCACCATAGCCAGTGGGGGTGTGTTACCCAACATCCACCCCGAGTTGCTAGCGAAGAAGCGG
GGATCCAAAGGAAAGTTGGAAGCCATCATCACACCACCCCCAGCCAAAAAGGCCAAGTCTCCATCCCAGA
AGAAGCCTGTATCTAAAAAAGCAGGAGGCAAGAAAGGGGCCCGGAAATCCAAGAAGCAGGGTGAAGTCAG
TAAGGCAGCCAGCGCCGACAGCACAACCGAGGGCACACCTGCCGACGGCTTCACAGTCCTCTCCACCAAG
AGCCTCTTCCTTGGCCAGAAGCTGAACCTTATTCACAGTGAAATCAGTAATTTAGCCGGCTTTGAGGTGG
AGGCCATAATCAATCCTACCAATGCTGACATTGACCTTAAAGATGACCTAGGAAACACGCTGGAGAAGAA
AGGTGGCAAGGAGTTTGTGGAAGCTGTCCTGGAACTCCGGAAAAAGAACGGGCCCTTGGAAGTAGCTGGA
GCTGCTGTCAGCGCAGGCCATGGCCTGCCTGCCAAGTTTGTGATCCACTGTAATAGTCCAGTTTGGGGTG
CAGACAAGTGTGAAGAACTTCTGGAAAAGACAGTGAAAAACTGCTTGGCCCTGGCTGATGATAAGAAGCT
GAAATCCATTGCATTTCCATCCATCGGCAGCGGCAGGAACGGTTTTCCAAAGCAGACAGCAGCTCAGCTG
ATTCTGAAGGCCATCTCCAGTTACTTCGTGTCTACAATGTCCTCTTCCATCAAAACGGTGTACTTCGTGC
TTTTTGACAGCGAGAGTATAGGCATCTATGTGCAGGAAATGGCCAAGCTGGACGCCAACGAATTCTGCAG
ATATCCAGCACAGTGGCGGCCGCTCGAGTCTAGAATGGCTAGCAAAGGAGAAGAACTTTTCACTGGAGTT
GTCCCAATTCTTGTTGAATTAGATGGTGATGTTAATGGGCACAAATTTTCTGTCAGTGGAGAGGGTGAAG
GTGATGCTACATACGGAAAGCTTACCCTTAAATTTATTTGCACTACTGGAAAACTACCTGTTCCATGGCC
AACACTTGTCACTACTTTCTCTTATGGTGTTCAATGCTTTTCCCGTTATCCGGATCATATGAAACGGCAT
GACTTTTTCAAGAGTGCCATGCCCGAAGGTTATGTACAGGAACGCACTATATCTTTCAAAGATGACGGGA
ACTACAAGACGCGTGCTGAAGTCAAGTTTGAAGGTGATACCCTTGTTAATCGTATCGAGTTAAAAGGTAT
TGATTTTAAAGAAGATGGAAACATTCTCGGACACAAACTCGAGTACAACTATAACTCACACAATGTATAC
ATCACGGCAGACAAACAAAAGAATGGAATCAAAGCTAACTTCAAAATTCGCCACAACATTGAAGATGGAT
CCGTTCAACTAGCAGACCATTATCAACAAAATACTCCAATTGGCGATGGCCCTGTCCTTTTACCAGACAA
CCATTACCTGTCGACACAATCTGCCCTTTCGAAAGATCCCAACGAAAAGCGTGACCACATGGTCCTTCTT
GAGTTTGTAACTGCTGCTGGGATTACACATGGCATGGATGAGCTCTACAAATAATGAATTAAACCCGCTG
ATCAGCCTCGACTGTGCCTTCTAGTTGCCAGCCATCTGTTGTTTGCCCCTCCCCCGTGCCTTCCTTGACC
CTGGAAGGTGCCACTCCCACTGTCCTTTCCTAATAAAATGAGGAAATTGCATCGCATTGTCTGAGTAGGT
GTCATTCTATTCTGGGGGGTGGGGTGGGGCAGGACAGCAAGGGGGAGGATTGGGAAGACAATAGCAGGCA
TGCTGGGGATGCGGTGGGCTCTATGGCTTCTGAGGCGGAAAGAACCAGCTGGGGCTCTAGGGGGTATCCC
C
[124 nt withheld, positions 3082-3205]
C
[91 nt withheld, positions 3207-3297]
A
[49 nt withheld, positions 3299-3347]
CCTTTGACGTTGGAGTCCACGTTCTTT
[37 nt withheld, positions 3375-3411]
ACCCTATCTCGGTCTATTCTTTTGATTTATAAGGGATTTTGCCGATTTCGGCCTATTGGTTAAAAAATGA
GCTGATTTAACAAAAATTTAACGCGAATTAATTCTGTGGAATGTGTGTCAGTTAGGGTGTGGAAAGTCCC
CAGGCTCCCCAGCAGGCAGAAGTATGCAAAGCATGCATCTCAATTAGTCAGCAACCAGGTGTGGAAAGTC
CCCAGGCTCCCCAGCAGGCAGAAGTATGCAAAGCATGCATCTCAATTAGTCAGCAACCATAGTCCCGCCC
CTAACTCCGCCCATCCCGCCCCTAACTCCGCCCAGTTCCGCCCATTCTCCGCCCCATGGCTGACTAATTT
TTTTTATTTATGCAGAGGCCGAGGCCGCCTCTGCCTCTGAGCTATTCCAGAAGTAGTGAGGAGGCTTTTT
TGGAGGCCTAGGCTTTTGCAAAAAGCTCCCGGGAGCTTGTATATCCATTTTCGGATCTGATCAAGAGACA
GGATGAGGATCGTTTCGCATGATTGAACAAGATGGATTGCACGCAGGTTCTCCGGCCGCTTGGGTGGAGA
GGCTATTCGGCTATGACTGGGCACAACAGACAATCGGCTGCTCTGATGCCGCCGTGTTCCGGCTGTCAGC
GCAGGGGCGCCCGGTTCTTTTTGTCAAGACCGACCTGTCCGGTGCCCTGAATGAACTGCAGGACGAGGCA
GCGCGGCTATCGTGGCTGGCCACGACGGGCGTTCCTTGCGCAGCTGTGCTCGACGTTGTCACTGAAGCGG
GAAGGGACTGGCTGCTATTGGGCGAAGTGCCGGGGCAGGATCTCCTGTCATCTCACCTTGCTCCTGCCGA
GAAAGTATCCATCATGGCTGATGCAATGCGGCGGCTGCATACGCTTGATCCGGCTACCTGCCCATTCGAC
CACCAAGCGAAACATCGCATCGAGCGAGCACGTACTCGGATGGAAGCCGGTCTTGTCGATCAGGATGATC
TGGACGAAGAGCATCAGGGGCTCGCGCCAGCCGAACTGTTCGCCAGGCTCAAGGCGCGCATGCCCGACGG
CGAGGATCTCGTCGTGACCCATGGCGATGCCTGCTTGCCGAATATCATGGTGGAAAATGGCCGCTTTTCT
GGATTCATCGACTGTGGCCGGCTGGGTGTGGCGGACCGCTATCAGGACATAGCGTTGGCTACCCGTGATA
TTGCTGAAGAGCTTGGCGGCGAATGGGCTGACCGCTTCCTCGTGCTTTACGGTATCGCCGCTCCCGATTC
GCAGCGCATCGCCTTCTATCGCCTTCTTGACGAGTTCTTCTGAGCGGGACTCTGGGGTTCGCGAAATGAC
CGACCAAGCGACGCCCAACCTGCCATCACGAGATTTCGATTCCACCGCCGCCTTCTATGAAAGGTTGGGC
TTCGGAATCGTTTTCCGGGACGCCGGCTGGATGATCCTCCAGCGCGGGGATCTCATGCTGGAGTTCTTCG
CCCACCCCAACTTGTTTATTGCAGCTTATAATGGTTACAAATAAAGCAATAGCATCACAAATTTCACAAA
TAAAGCATTTTTTTCACTGCATTCTAGTTGTGGTTTGTCCAAACTCATCAATGTATCTTATCATGTCTGT
ATACCGTCGACCTCTAGCTAGAGCTTGGCGTAATCATGGTCATAGCTGTTTCCTGTGTGAAATTGTTATC
CGCTCACAATTCCACACAACATACGAGCCGGAAGCATAAAGTGTAAAGCCTGGGGTGCCTAATGAGTGAG
CTAACTCACATTAATTGCGTTGCGCTCACTGCCCGCTTTCCAGTCGGGAAACCTGTCGTGCCAGCTGCAT
TAATGAATCGGCCAACGCGCGGGGAGAGGCGGTTTGCGTATTGGGCGCTCTTCCGCTTCCTCGCTCACTG
ACTCGCTGCGCTCGGTCGTTCGGCTGCGGCGAGCGGTATCAGCTCACTCAAAGGCGGTAATACGGTTATC
CACAGAATCAGGGGATAACGCAGGAAAGAACATGTGAGCAAAAGGCCAGCAAAAGGCCAGGAACCGTAAA
AAGGCCGCGTTGCTGGCGTTTTTCCATAGGCTCCGCCCCCCTGACGAGCATCACAAAAATCGACGCTCAA
GTCAGAGGTGGCGAAACCCGACAGGACTATAAAGATACCAGGCGTTTCCCCCTGGAAGCTCCCTCGTGCG
CTCTCCTGTTCCGACCCTGCCGCTTACCGGATACCTGTCCGCCTTTCTCCCTTCGGGAAGCGTGGCGCTT
TCTCATAGCTCACGCTGTAGGTATCTCAGTTCGGTGTAGGTCGTTCGCTCCAAGCTGGGCTGTGTGCACG
AACCCCCCGTTCAGCCCGACCGCTGCGCCTTATCCGGTAACTATCGTCTTGAGTCCAACCCGGTAAGACA
CGACTTATCGCCACTGGCAGCAGCCACTGGTAACAGGATTAGCAGAGCGAGGTATGTAGGCGGTGCTACA
GAGTTCTTGAAGTGGTGGCCTAACTACGGCTACACTAGAAGAACAGTATTTGGTATCTGCGCTCTGCTGA
AGCCAGTTACCTTCGGAAAAAGAGTTGGTAGCTCTTGATCCGGCAAACAAACCACCGCTGGTAGCGGTGG
TTTTTTTGTTTGCAAGCAGCAGATTACGCGCAGAAAAAAAGGATCTCAAGAAGATCCTTTGATCTTTTCT
ACGGGGTCTGACGCTCAGTGGAACGAAAACTCACGTTAAGGGATTTTGGTCATGAGATTATCAAAAAGGA
TCTTCACCTAGATCCTTTTAAATTAAAAATGAAGTTTTAAATCAATCTAAAGTATATATGAGTAAACTTG
GTCTGACAGTTACCAATGCTTAATCAGTGAGGCACCTATCTCAGCGATCTGTCTATTTCGTTCATCCATA
GTTGCCTGACTCCCCGTCGTGTAGATAACTACGATACGGGAGGGCTTACCATCTGGCCCCAGTGCTGCAA
TGATACCGCGAGACCCACGCTCACCGGCTCCAGATTTATCAGCAATAAACCAGCCAGCCGGAAGGGCCGA
GCGCAGAAGTGGTCCTGCAACTTTATCCGCCTCCATCCAGTCTATTAATTGTTGCCGGGAAGCTAGAGTA
AGTAGTTCGCCAGTTAATAGTTTGCGCAACGTTGTTGCCATTGCTACAGGCATCGTGGTGTCACGCTCGT
CGTTTGGTATGGCTTCATTCAGCTCCGGTTCCCAACGATCAAGGCGAGTTACATGATCCCCCATGTTGTG
CAAAAAAGCGGTTAGCTCCTTCGGTCCTCCGATCGTTGTCAGAAGTAAGTTGGCCGCAGTGTTATCACTC
ATGGTTATGGCAGCACTGCATAATTCTCTTACTGTCATGCCATCCGTAAGATGCTTTTCTGTGACTGGTG
AGTACTCAACCAAGTCATTCTGAGAATAGTGTATGCGGCGACCGAGTTGCTCTTGCCCGGCGTCAATACG
GGATAATACCGCGCCACATAGCAGAACTTTAAAAGTGCTCATCATTGGAAAACGTTCTTCGGGGCGAAAA
CTCTCAAGGATCTTACCGCTGTTGAGATCCAGTTCGATGTAACCCACTCGTGCACCCAACTGATCTTCAG
CATCTTTTACTTTCACCAGCGTTTCTGGGTGAGCAAAAACAGGAAGGCAAAATGCCGCAAAAAAGGGAAT
AAGGGCGACACGGAAATGTTGAATACTCATACTCTTCCTTTTTCAATATTATTGAAGCATTTATCAGGGT
TATTGTCTCATGAGCGGATACATATTTGAATGTATTTAGAAAAATAAACAAATAGGGGTTCCGCGCACAT
TTCCCCGAAAAGTGCCACCTGACGTCGACGGATCGGGAGATCTCCCGATCCCCTATGGTGCACTCTCAGT
