>Addgene plasmid #45169 | mH2A1.2-CT-GFP | addgene partial sequence | sequence record 64610 | GFPfusionREV 5'-CTCCACTGACAGAAAATTTG-3'
AGAATTGGGACAACTCCAGTGAAAAGTTCTTCTCCTTTGCTAGCCATTCTAGACTCGAGCGGCCGCCACT
GTGCTGGATATCTGCAGAATTCGTTGGCGTCCAGCTTGGCCATTTCCTGCACATAGATGCCTATACTCTC
GCTGTCAAAAAGCACGAAGTACACCGTTTTGATGGAAGAGGACATTGTAGACACGAAGTAACTGGAGATG
GCCTTCAGAATCAGCTGAGCTGCTGTCTGCTTTGGAAAACCGTTCCTGCCGCTGCCGATGGATGGAAATG
CAATGGATTTCAGCTTCTTATCATCAGCCAGGGCCAAGCAGTTTTTCACTGTCTTTTCCAGAAGTTCTTC
ACACTTGTCTGCACCCCAAACTGGACTATTACAGTGGATCACAAACTTGGCAGGCAGGCCATGGCCTGCG
CTGACAGCAGCTCCAGCTACTTCCAAGGGCCCGTTCTTTTTCCGGAGTTCCAGGACAGCTTCCACAAACT
CCTTGCCACCTTTCTTCTCCAGCGTGTTTCCTAGGTCATCTTTAAGGTCAATGTCAGCATTGGTAGGATT
GATTATGGCCTCCACCTCAAAGCCGGCTAAATTACTGATTTCACTGTGAATAAGGTTCAGCTTCTGGCCA
AGGAAGAGGCTCTTGGTGGAGAGGACTGTGAAGCCGTCGGCAGGTGTGCCCTCGGTTGTGCTGTCGGCGC
TGGCTGCCTTACTGACTTCACCCTGCTTCTTGGATTTCCGGGCCCCTTTCTTGCCTCCTGCTTTTTTA
